>Addgene plasmid #119074 | pVC-Ds-ubb:MCP-p65-HSF1-2a-Cerulean-Ds | addgene full sequence | sequence record 234788 | Addgene NGS Result
AGTTCGCCAGTTAATAGTTTGCGCAACGTTGTTGCCATTGCTACAGGCATCGTGGTGTCACGCTCGTCGT
TTGGTATGGCTTCATTCAGCTCCGGTTCCCAACGATCAAGGCGAGTTACATGATCCCCCATGTTGTGCAA
AAAAGCGGTTAGCTCCTTCGGTCCTCCGATCGTTGTCAGAAGTAAGTTGGCCGCAGTGTTATCACTCATG
GTTATGGCAGCACTGCATAATTCTCTTACTGTCATGCCATCCGTAAGATGCTTTTCTGTGACTGGTGAGT
ACTCAACCAAGTCATTCTGAGAATAGTGTATGCGGCGACCGAGTTGCTCTTGCCCGGCGTCAATACGGGA
TAATACCGCGCCACATAGCAGAACTTTAAAAGTGCTCATCATTGGAAAACGTTCTTCGGGGCGAAAACTC
TCAAGGATCTTACCGCTGTTGAGATCCAGTTCGATGTAACCCACTCGTGCACCCAACTGATCTTCAGCAT
CTTTTACTTTCACCAGCGTTTCTGGGTGAGCAAAAACAGGAAGGCAAAATGCCGCAAAAAAGGGAATAAG
GGCGACACGGAAATGTTGAATACTCATACTCTTCCTTTTTCAATATTATTGAAGCATTTATCAGGGTTAT
TGTCTCATGAGCGGATACATATTTGAATGTATTTAGAAAAATAAACAAATAGGGGTTCCGCGCACATTTC
CCCGAAAAGTGCCACCTAAATTGTAAGCGTTAATATTTTGTTAAAATTCGCGTTAAATTTTTGTTAAATC
AGCTCATTTTTTAACCAATAGGCCGAAATCGGCAAAATCCCTTATAAATCAAAAGAATAGACCGAGATAG
GGT
[37 nt withheld, positions 844-880]
AAAGAACGTGGACTCCAACGTCAAAGG
[49 nt withheld, positions 908-956]
T
[91 nt withheld, positions 958-1048]
G
[124 nt withheld, positions 1050-1173]
CCCATTCGCCATTCAGGCTGCGCAACTGTTGGGAAGGGCGATCGGTGCGGGCCTCTTCGCTATTACGCCA
GCTGGCGAAAGGGGGATGTGCTGCAAGGCGATTAAGTTGGGTAACGCCAGGGTTTTCCCAGTCACGACGT
TGTAAAACGACGGCCAGTGAGCGCGCGTAATACGACTCACTATAGGGCGAATTGGGTACCCGACGCAGGG
ATGAAAGTAGGATGGGAAAATCCCGTACCGACCGTTATCGTATAACCGATTTTGTTAGTTTTATCCCGAT
CGATTTCGAACCCGAGGTAAAAAACGAAAACGGAACGGAAACGGGATATACAAAACGGTAAACGGAAACG
GAAACGGTAGAGCTAGTTTCCCGACCGTTTCACCGGGATCCCGTTTTTAATCGGGATGATCCCGTTTCGT
TACCGTATTTTCTAATTCGGGATGACTGCAACAGATCCCTCGACTCGAGACCAGCAAAGTTCTAGAATTT
GTCGAAACATTTATGTTATATATTTCCTGAAAAAAATTCTGAGTAAGTTCTTAAGTGTTATTGCCAGCAA
CATAAACAACAGACGGCAAAATGAATAAATGATAACAAAGCAGTAGGCTTAAATAAACCTAATTTTTATA
GGCTGTTCTCTACAACCCTCAAACAGTGATTAGTTTTGTACTTATAAACTTGCCCTTTCATTCATATTTC
AAGAAAATTGGTTCAGAAGATCTGGATATTCTAGCAGTTGTTCAAGCTCATGGAGGGATCAGTGACCTGA
TTCCACAATGACTAGGCCTAATCCAGAAATTAGATGACTGTCAACATAAAAAGGCACAGCACTCACTAGC
TGCCCTATATATTTTATTATATTTTACATATATTATTTTATTTATTTAGCTCTGAGTGCTGTACTTTCTG
GTTAAAGAAAACTGCTTACAACAGCTAACCTGTACTACCTCAGGCTCAGGGAATTTGGAACAGGTTTGTC
TGGTTTGTTTCTTTAACCATGCATGCTTGTTTTCAACTATGGCAACACAGTCACATGGGACATTACAGAA
ATGATTTGTCGATGACATGCGACTTTTCTTTAATAAAGCGCAAAGATCCCAAAAAGCAAACTTTTAACAA
AAATCATATAATTATATTTTCAATCCAGCTTTGTAGCAACTTTGTGCTGCTGTTCACTCAGCAACAGATA
GTCAGTATAAGGTCAGTGTGTCTCAAAGCAGTGCCATCTGTTTCACACATTGCGTTCTATATATAAGTGT
GCTGGTTGACACGACACTGTATAAGGCCTAGGCTAAAACACAAACAATGTAGAATGACACTGTGTTTTTT
TTGTAAACAAATGTTGTTTTTGGTTAAACATCTTTGTGAAAACATCCTCCTGTCATGTATTTGCTATATT
CAAATGTTAAACCCGTGCAGAATAGAACATATACAAAAAAAAACAACACAACACATTTTTAAACATTATT
AAATATCAAGTATTGCTGGCAGTTCTGTTTCTGTTTTACAGTACCCTTTGCCACAGTTCTCCGCTTTTCC
TGGTCCAGATTCCACAAGTCTGATTCACCAATAGCAAAGCGAATAAACAACCAAAGCAGCCAATCACTGC
TTGTAGACTGTCCTGCGAGACCGGCCCATTCCAGCACATTCTGGAAACTTCCTTTATATGATAATTATAA
ATACATTTAAATTATTGATACAAAACATGTAATTCCTAGAACATAACCATAGCAATCATTAGTTTTCAGG
GTAATTATGTATTTTTAGGATTTGACTGCGGAAAGATCTGGTCATGTGACGTCTCATGAACGTCACGGCC
CTGGGTTTCTATAAATACAGTAGGACTCTCGACCATCGGCAGATTTTTCGAAGAAGAAGATCAGTTTCAG
GAGCCGTACTGTTCCGTTTCAACGCAAATATTAACGGTAAGAGCGAATTTCCTAGTTTGTTTTCATGCCA
TTCTTTAAAACCATAGCGTATTACTTTAATTATAGTAAACTTTCGCTTTCTTTATTACAAGAGACGTTTT
GTGTTGATTCTCCGCGGACATTTTCGGTCAGACAATCAGAAAATGACCGCGGAGGACCAGTAACTTGCAT
TACACGTAAGTTAAATCTTCGTGTATTAAAATGGTTAGGTTGTTAACGTCAAATAGGTTACCGTGTTTGC
GTGTGATCAGGTTGGTTTTGTTAGATTTTTGTCAGTATTTTTAATTTATTTGTTTTAGTTTATTTATTTT
TTTTGCTGAATCATAGTTTGTGAACAAAGAACCCGGATGTTACATACAGTACAGCCGCCATGTTACAGAG
AGTTATAACTTAATCATTTTAAAAATAATTTTGCCTTACTTTTAGTTTGTCATGTTGAGAAATGAGGAAA
TGTTAAAATGAGGAAATATCCAATTAATTTAATATATCAAAATAATCCATGATTACAATGCACTGAACTG
GAGAAAATTAAGATGTTTTCTAGTGTCATGAAACAAATGTAAGAGATGTACATTGTAGATGTTTTATGTC
AAGAATTGGCTAGTTGATGCAGCATACTGGCGATACTCAGTTGTAATAACAGTAACGTTACATGTTAATA
GACTACTGAGTATGCTGTTCTGTCTATGTATGCTCTGTAAGCTACGAGAAGGACTTTTTTAAACAGTAAA
GGGTGCAATATTTTTACAAATTGAATTAAATAAAGGCTGTCTATTAAGTAATATGCTTGATATTTTTCTT
ACTTGATCGGAAATAAGAAAAAATATAAACGTTGTTGCTCTAAAAATCCTAGTTCAGTTTAGCCAACCAC
AAATACCTTTTTGTTCCTCCAACAGTTTTTTTTTCTTCTCTATAATATTTGGCAGTCTATAGTACTCCAA
ATGTTTCCCCACAGTCTAACTAATTGGTACAGCCAAAATCATGACACTTATTGCAATAATAATTTTGGTT
CATTGGCATTGTTGATAGCCTGTGCCACTAATATGGTCGATTGATCATGCTTCAGGAAGAAAACTATATT
GTTTGATGTAAGATTATTAAATCTTCACCTGCTTCCATTACAAACTATTCCCATCTTATTGAATTCTGGT
ATGTCTTAAAGGATTAGTTCACTTCCCAAATCAAAATTTACTTAGCCTTTTTTCATCCATGATCCCTTTT
TTTCATCATTAATGAAGAAATTGTTTTTGAAAAAGTTTCAAGATTTTTTTCTCTATATTGTGGAGCTTGT
TAGTTTAAAATTCCAAAATGCAATATGTGGCTTCAAATGGTTCTAAATGATCCCAGTCAAGGAATAACAG
TCTTATCTAATGAAACCATTAGACCTTTAAAAATAAAAAAAATAAAAGTATTTATTTTTAAATGACTGAG
TGATTAAGTTGAATTTCAGCGTTTCCTTACTGTGTAGAAGTCCTTCCTTACTGGCCCCACCCTTTGGTTC
TCTGCCAATCTGCTACCTAATGTAATGTTGTGGAACATTATTATTCTTTATTTCTTAATTTTTTATTTTT
TATTTTAAAACAATGTAAACTGCACAGATGTGCAGTTTGTTTAAAATGGCCAATGCTTTGGAAATGCATG
ACATAATTAGATTTCATGATGCACAAAGCCAAATCTCAGAGCTTGTGCAAAATGAGCTATCATTTCACTA
GGTAAGACCCTAAATTTTCATATAGGATCATTTGGACAATTTTGCTGCAGGTAAAATGCATTCTATAGTC
CACTGTCAGCCATTGTTTTGGATAGTATTTATTTTTCTCTACAAGTATAGTCAATAGTTTTCTATTATTT
TAAAGGTTTGTAACATTTAAGGGTGACCAAATGCAAAGTAAAATTTCATTTTCGGGTGAACTATCTCGTT
TAACATGGGAGAAGTGCAAAACATACATTATTGGCTAGAACATTGTAGTATTTTTTAAATGGAAATGTGT
GATTGCTAATCTTACTTTGAATTTGTTTACAGGTACCGCTAGCGCCACCATGGATGGCTTCAAACTTTAC
TCAGTTCGTGCTCGTGGACAATGGTGGGACAGGGGATGTGACAGTGGCTCCTTCTAATTTCGCTAATGGG
GTGGCAGAGTGGATCAGCTCCAACTCACGGAGCCAGGCCTACAAGGTGACATGCAGCGTCAGGCAGTCTA
GTGCCCAGAAGAGAAAGTATACCATCAAGGTGGAGGTCCCCAAAGTGGCTACCCAGACAGTGGGCGGAGT
CGAACTGCCTGTCGCCGCTTGGAGGTCCTACCTGAACATGGAGCTCACTATCCCAATTTTCGCTACCAAT
TCTGACTGTGAACTCATCGTGAAGGCAATGCAGGGGCTCCTCAAAGACGGTAATCCTATCCCTTCCGCCA
TCGCCGCTAACTCAGGTATCTACAGCGCTGGAGGAGGTGGAAGCGGAGGAGGAGGAAGCGGAGGAGGAGG
TAGCGGACCTAAGAAAAAGAGGAAGGTGGCGGCCGCTGGATCCCCTTCAGGGCAGATCAGCAACCAGGCC
CTGGCTCTGGCCCCTAGCTCCGCTCCAGTGCTGGCCCAGACTATGGTGCCCTCTAGTGCTATGGTGCCTC
TGGCCCAGCCACCTGCTCCAGCCCCTGTGCTGACCCCAGGACCACCCCAGTCACTGAGCGCTCCAGTGCC
CAAGTCTACACAGGCCGGCGAGGGGACTCTGAGTGAAGCTCTGCTGCACCTGCAGTTCGACGCTGATGAG
GACCTGGGAGCTCTGCTGGGGAACAGCACCGATCCCGGAGTGTTCACAGATCTGGCCTCCGTGGACAACT
CTGAGTTTCAGCAGCTGCTGAATCAGGGCGTGTCCATGTCTCATAGTACAGCCGAACCAATGCTGATGGA
GTACCCCGAAGCCATTACCCGGCTGGTGACCGGCAGCCAGCGGCCCCCCGACCCCGCTCCAACTCCCCTG
GGAACCAGCGGCCTGCCTAATGGGCTGTCCGGAGATGAAGACTTCTCAAGCATCGCTGATATGGACTTTA
GTGCCCTGCTGTCACAGATTTCCTCTAGTGGGCAGGGAGGAGGTGGAAGCGGCTTCAGCGTGGACACCAG
TGCCCTGCTGGACCTGTTCAGCCCCTCGGTGACCGTGCCCGACATGAGCCTGCCTGACCTTGACAGCAGC
CTGGCCAGTATCCAAGAGCTCCTGTCTCCCCAGGAGCCCCCCAGGCCTCCCGAGGCAGAGAACAGCAGCC
CGGATTCAGGGAAGCAGCTGGTGCACTACACAGCGCAGCCGCTGTTCCTGCTGGACCCCGGCTCCGTGGA
CACCGGGAGCAACGACCTGCCGGTGCTGTTTGAGCTGGGAGAGGGCTCCTACTTCTCCGAAGGGGACGGC
TTCGCCGAGGACCCCACCATCTCCCTGCTGACAGGCTCGGAGCCTCCCAAAGCCAAGGACCCCACTGTCT
CCGATATCGGATCAGGAGAGGGCAGGGGAAGTCTTCTAACATGCGGGGACGTGGAGGAAAATCCCGGGCC
CCGGTCGCGATCGGTGAGCAAGGGCGAGGAGCTGTTCACCGGGGTGGTGCCCATCCTGGTCGAGCTGGAC
GGCGACGTAAACGGCCACAAGTTCAGCGTGTCCGGCGAGGGCGAGGGCGATGCCACCTACGGCAAGCTGA
CCCTGAAGTTCATCTGCACCACCGGCAAGCTGCCCGTGCCCTGGCCCACCCTCGTGACCACCCTGACCTG
GGGCGTGCAGTGCTTCGCCCGCTACCCCGACCACATGAAGCAGCACGACTTCTTCAAGTCCGCCATGCCC
GAAGGCTACGTCCAGGAGCGCACCATCTTCTTCAAAGACGACGGCAACTACAAGACCCGCGCCGAGGTGA
AGTTCGAGGGCGACACCCTGGTGAACCGCATCGAGCTGAAGGGCATCGACTTCAAGGAGGACGGCAACAT
CCTGGGGCACAAGCTGGAGTACAACGCCATCAGCGACAACGTCTATATCACCGCCGACAAGCAGAAGAAC
GGCATCAAGGCCAACTTCAAGATCCGCCACAACATCGAGGACGGCAGCGTGCAGCTCGCCGACCACTACC
AGCAGAACACCCCCATCGGCGACGGCCCCGTGCTGCTGCCCGACAACCACTACCTGAGCACCCAGTCCAA
GCTGAGCAAAGACCCCAACGAGAAGCGCGATCACATGGTCCTGCTGGAGTTCGTGACCGCCGCCGGGATC
ACTCTCGGCATGGACGAGCTGTACAAGTAAAGCGGCCGCGACTCTAGAGTCGGGGCGGCCGGCCGCTTCG
AGCAGACATGATAAGATACATTGATGAGTTTGGACAAACCACAACTAGAATGCAGTGAAAAAAATGCTTT
ATTTGTGAAATTTGTGATGCTATTGCTTTATTTGTAACCATTATAAGCTGCAATAAACAAGTTAACAACA
ACAATTGCATTCATTTTATGTTTCGGGTTCAGGGGGAGGTGTGGGAGGTTTTTTAAAGCAAGTAAAACCT
CTACAAATGTGGTACCATGGTCTAGAAGTAGACTTATATGGCTTCTTATGTTAGCCAAGAGCCCAAGACT
TATCACTTATGTGCTACATTAAACTATGTGTGCTCCAGATTTATATGGATTTTATCTATGTTTAATTAAG
ACTTGTGTTTACAATTTTTTATATTTGTTTTTAAGTTTTGAATATATGTTTTCATGTGTGATTTTACCGA
ACAAAAATACCGGTTCCCGTCCGATTTCGACTTTAACCCGACCGGATCGTATCGGTTTTCGATTACCGTA
TTTATCCCGTTCGTTTTCGTTACCGGTATATCCCGTTTTCGTTTCCGTCCCGCAAGTTAAATATGAAAAT
GAAAACGGTAGAGGTATTTTACCGACCGTTACCGACCGTTTTCATCCCTAGTCGGGGAGCTCCAGCTTTT
GTTCCCTTTAGTGAGGGTTAATTGCGCGCTTGGCGTAATCATGGTCATAGCTGTTTCCTGTGTGAAATTG
TTATCCGCTCACAATTCCACACAACATACGAGCCGGAAGCATAAAGTGTAAAGCCTGGGGTGCCTAATGA
GTGAGCTAACTCACATTAATTGCGTTGCGCTCACTGCCCGCTTTCCAGTCGGGAAACCTGTCGTGCCAGC
TGCATTAATGAATCGGCCAACGCGCGGGGAGAGGCGGTTTGCGTATTGGGCGCTCTTCCGCTTCCTCGCT
CACTGACTCGCTGCGCTCGGTCGTTCGGCTGCGGCGAGCGGTATCAGCTCACTCAAAGGCGGTAATACGG
TTATCCACAGAATCAGGGGATAACGCAGGAAAGAACATGTGAGCAAAAGGCCAGCAAAAGGCCAGGAACC
GTAAAAAGGCCGCGTTGCTGGCGTTTTTCCATAGGCTCCGCCCCCCTGACGAGCATCACAAAAATCGACG
CTCAAGTCAGAGGTGGCGAAACCCGACAGGACTATAAAGATACCAGGCGTTTCCCCCTGGAAGCTCCCTC
GTGCGCTCTCCTGTTCCGACCCTGCCGCTTACCGGATACCTGTCCGCCTTTCTCCCTTCGGGAAGCGTGG
CGCTTTCTCATAGCTCACGCTGTAGGTATCTCAGTTCGGTGTAGGTCGTTCGCTCCAAGCTGGGCTGTGT
GCACGAACCCCCCGTTCAGCCCGACCGCTGCGCCTTATCCGGTAACTATCGTCTTGAGTCCAACCCGGTA
AGACACGACTTATCGCCACTGGCAGCAGCCACTGGTAACAGGATTAGCAGAGCGAGGTATGTAGGCGGTG
CTACAGAGTTCTTGAAGTGGTGGCCTAACTACGGCTACACTAGAAGAACAGTATTTGGTATCTGCGCTCT
GCTGAAGCCAGTTACCTTCGGAAAAAGAGTTGGTAGCTCTTGATCCGGCAAACAAACCACCGCTGGTAGC
GGTGGTTTTTTTGTTTGCAAGCAGCAGATTACGCGCAGAAAAAAAGGATCTCAAGAAGATCCTTTGATCT
TTTCTACGGGGTCTGACGCTCAGTGGAACGAAAACTCACGTTAAGGGATTTTGGTCATGAGATTATCAAA
AAGGATCTTCACCTAGATCCTTTTAAATTAAAAATGAAGTTTTAAATCAATCTAAAGTATATATGAGTAA
ACTTGGTCTGACAGTTACCAATGCTTAATCAGTGAGGCACCTATCTCAGCGATCTGTCTATTTCGTTCAT
CCATAGTTGCCTGACTCCCCGTCGTGTAGATAACTACGATACGGGAGGGCTTACCATCTGGCCCCAGTGC
TGCAATGATACCGCGAGACCCACGCTCACCGGCTCCAGATTTATCAGCAATAAACCAGCCAGCCGGAAGG
GCCGAGCGCAGAAGTGGTCCTGCAACTTTATCCGCCTCCATCCAGTCTATTAATTGTTGCCGGGAAGCTA
GAGTAAGT
Features (pLannotate 1.2.2; 20 found; start..end, strand, type, name):
    588..692     -  promoter       AmpR promoter: bla
    745..1173    -  rep_origin     f1 ori (sequence partly withheld): f1 bacteriophage origin of replication; arrow indicates direction of (+) strand synthesis
   1178..1333    -  CDS            lacZα (fragment): LacZα fragment of β-galactosidase; lacZ fragment
   1341..1359    +  promoter       T7 promoter: promoter for bacteriophage T7 RNA polymerase
   1573..1623    -  CDS            YAC9_MAIZE (fragment): Protein predicted: Swiss-Prot protein existence level 4. From Zea mays (Maize).
   4662..4685    -  misc_feature   CEN4 (fragment): S. cerevisiae CEN4 centromere
   5147..5536    +  CDS            CAPSD_BPMS2: Experimental evidence at protein level: Swiss-Prot protein existence level 1. Acts as a translational repressor of viral replicase synthesis late in infection. This latter function is the result of capsid protein interaction with an RNA hairpin which contains the replicase ribosome-binding site. From Escherichia phage MS2 (Bacteriophage MS2).
   5627..6169    +  CDS            Rela (fragment): TF65_MOUSE - Also known as Nfkb3. Experimental evidence at protein level: Swiss-Prot protein existence level 1. NF-kappa-B is a pleiotropic transcription factor present in almost all cell types and is the endpoint of a series of signal transduction events that are initiated by a vast array of stimuli related to many biological processes such as inflammation, immunity, differentiation, cell growth, tumorigenesis and apoptosis. NF-kappa-B is a homo- or heterodimeric complex formed by the Rel-like domain- containing proteins RELA/p65, RELB, NFKB1/p105, NFKB1/p50, REL and NFKB2/p52. The heterodime
   6194..6565    +  CDS            HSF1: C-terminal activation domain from the human heat shock transcription factor HSF1
   6581..6630    +  CDS            T2A (fragment): 2A peptide from Thosea asigna virus capsid protein Eukaryotic ribosomes fail to insert a peptide bond between the Gly and Pro residues, yielding separate polypeptides.
   6646..7363    +  CDS            mCerulean (fragment): enhanced monomeric variant of CFP (Rizzo et al., 2004) mammalian codon-optimized
   7415..7536    -  polyA_signal   SV40 poly(A) signal: SV40 polyadenylation signal
   7559..7627    -  CDS            large T antigen (fragment): large T antigen from SV40 (simian virus 40)
   8038..8056    -  promoter       T3 promoter: promoter for bacteriophage T3 RNA polymerase
   8101..8117    -  protein_bind   lac operator: The lac repressor binds to the lac operator to inhibit transcription in E. coli. This inhibition can be relieved by adding lactose or isopropyl-β-D-thiogalactopyranoside (IPTG). lac repressor encoded by lacI
   8125..8155    -  promoter       lac promoter: promoter for the E. coli lac operon
   8170..8191    -  protein_bind   CAP binding site: CAP binding activates transcription in the presence of cAMP. E. coli catabolite activator protein
   8204..8296    -  CDS            lacI (fragment): lac repressor; lacI; The lac repressor binds to the lac operator to inhibit transcription in E. coli. This inhibition can be relieved by adding lactose or isopropyl-β-D-thiogalactopyranoside (IPTG).
   8479..9067    -  rep_origin     ori: high-copy-number ColE1/pMB1/pBR322/pUC origin of replication
   9238..587     -  CDS            AmpR (across the origin): β-lactamase; bla; confers resistance to ampicillin, carbenicillin, and related antibiotics
