[The description below was written by a language model from this plasmid's Addgene catalogue record and pLannotate feature annotations shown in this document.]
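Description:
pVC-Ds-ubb:MCP-p65-HSF1-2a-Cerulean-Ds is a roughly 9.5 kb high-copy plasmid that carries a zebrafish transgenesis cassette flanked by Ds transposon ends for Ac/Ds-mediated genomic integration. The catalogue lists the backbone as unknown and classes the vector as bacterial expression. The annotated backbone elements (pUC-type ColE1 origin, f1 origin, lacZα fragment, lac promoter/operator, and flanking T7 and T3 promoters) resemble a standard phagemid cloning vector used only for propagation in E. coli. Selection is by ampicillin resistance through the bla gene and its promoter. A short match to a maize protein near the T7 side is consistent with maize-derived Ds sequence, although the Ds arms themselves are not explicitly annotated. The brief CEN4 hit within the promoter region is probably a spurious match.

The payload is driven by the zebrafish ubiquitin (ubb) promoter, which gives broad expression and occupies the unannotated stretch upstream of the coding region. It drives a single open reading frame encoding the MS2 bacteriophage coat protein (MCP) fused to the p65 (RelA) transactivation domain and the HSF1 C-terminal activation domain. This is followed by a T2A peptide and mCerulean, then an SV40 polyadenylation signal. Ribosomal skipping at the T2A yields the activator fusion and the cyan fluorescent reporter as separate proteins, so Cerulean fluorescence marks expressing cells. MCP binds MS2 RNA hairpins, and MCP-p65-HSF1 is the effector used with hairpin-bearing guide RNAs and dCas9 in synergistic activation systems. The record places this construct in a toolkit for CRISPR/dCas9-based transcriptional and epigenome modulation in zebrafish.
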