Addgene plasmid #119074: pVC-Ds-ubb:MCP-p65-HSF1-2a-Cerulean-Ds
Purpose: Zebrafish ubiquitin promoter driving MCP-p65-HSF1 with Cerulean reporter
Depositing lab: Tatjana Sauka-Spengler. Depositing organization: University of Oxford. Publication: Ac/Ds transposition for CRISPR/dCas9-SID4x epigenome modulation in zebrafish. Chong-Morrison V, Mayes S, Simoes FC, Senanayake U, Carroll DS, Riley PR, Wilson SW, Sauka-Spengler T. Biol Open. 2023 Jun 15;12(6):bio059995. doi: 10.1242/bio.059995. Epub 2023 Jun 27. PubMed 37367831.
Backbone
  Vector backbone: Unknown
  Backbone size w/o insert (bp): 3613
  Total vector size (bp): 9510
  Vector type: Bacterial Expression
Growth in bacteria
  Bacterial resistance: Ampicillin, 100 μg/mL
  Growth temperature: 37°C
  Growth strain: DH5alpha
  Copy number: High Copy
Gene/Insert
  Gene/Insert name: ubb:MCP-p65-HSF1-2a-Cerulean
  Species: D. rerio (zebrafish)
  Insert size (bp): 5897
  Promoter: Zebrafish ubiquitin promoter
  Cloning method: Gibson Cloning
  Sequencing primers: 5′ TAATACGACTCACTATAGG
Resource information
  A portion of this plasmid was derived from a plasmid made by: MCP-p65-HSF1 from lenti MS2-P65-HSF1_Hygro (Addgene #61426). Ubiquitin promoter from pENTR5'_ubi (Addgene #27320).
Terms and licenses: Academic/Nonprofit Terms; Industry Terms: Not Available to Industry
Depositor comments: Please visit https://www.biorxiv.org/content/10.1101/450684v2 for bioRxiv preprint.
How to cite: pVC-Ds-ubb:MCP-p65-HSF1-2a-Cerulean-Ds was a gift from Tatjana Sauka-Spengler (Addgene plasmid # 119074 ; http://n2t.net/addgene:119074 ; RRID:Addgene_119074)
